Addgene plasmid #111253: pSW002-Pc-TorA(sp)
Purpose: Broad host-range bacterial expression vector with constitutive Pc promoter followed by the E. coli TorA signal peptide
Depositing lab: Rosemarie Wilton. Depositing organization: Argonne National Laboratory. Publication: A New Suite of Plasmid Vectors for Fluorescence-Based Imaging of Root Colonizing Pseudomonads. Wilton R, Ahrendt AJ, Shinde S, Sholto-Douglas DJ, Johnson JL, Brennan MB, Kemner KM. Front Plant Sci. 2018 Feb 1;8:2242. doi: 10.3389/fpls.2017.02242. eCollection 2017. PubMed 29449848.
Backbone
  Vector backbone: pME6031
  Backbone manufacturer: Dieter Haas; obtained from Culture Collection of Switzerland
  Total vector size (bp): 8630
  Modifications to backbone: Several restriction sites were removed to facilitate cloning
  Vector type: Bacterial Expression
Growth in bacteria
  Bacterial resistance: Tetracycline, 10 μg/mL
  Growth temperature: 37°C
  Growth strain: DH5alpha
  Copy number: Low Copy
Gene/Insert
  Gene/Insert name: TorA signal peptide
  Species: Synthetic
  Promoter: Pc
  Cloning method: Restriction Enzyme; 5′ cloning site NA (unknown if destroyed); 3′ cloning site NA (unknown if destroyed)
  Sequencing primers: 5′ NA
Terms and licenses: Academic/Nonprofit Terms; Industry Terms: Not Available to Industry
How to cite: pSW002-Pc-TorA(sp) was a gift from Rosemarie Wilton (Addgene plasmid # 111253 ; http://n2t.net/addgene:111253 ; RRID:Addgene_111253)
