[The description below was written by a language model from this plasmid's Addgene catalogue record and pLannotate feature annotations shown in this document.]
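Description:
pSW002-Pc-TorA(sp) is an 8,630 bp, low-copy, broad host-range bacterial expression vector built on the pME6031 backbone, from which several restriction sites were removed to simplify cloning. It is a shuttle-type plasmid. The pVS1 replicon from Pseudomonas (the oriV origin, the RepA replication protein and the StaA stability protein) supports stable maintenance in pseudomonads and related Gram-negative hosts, and a p15A origin allows propagation in E. coli. Selection is by tetracycline, through a tetA efflux pump gene paired with its divergently oriented tetR regulator. The annotation also picks up short fragments of β-lactamase, a kanamycin phosphotransferase, a Tn903 transposition protein, an RSF origin and the pBR322 bom region. These are partial matches, apparently remnants of the backbone's construction history, and should not be taken as functional markers.

The payload is a small reverse-strand expression module. The catalogue lists a constitutive Pc promoter, which is not annotated as its own feature in the table. A short integrase gene fragment is annotated close to the cassette, and Pc is classically associated with integron integrase regions, but the record does not explicitly link the two. The module also contains a bacteriophage T7 gene 10 ribosome binding site and a fragment of E. coli torA corresponding to the TorA signal peptide. This leader directs proteins to the twin-arginine translocation (Tat) pathway, which exports folded proteins across the cytoplasmic membrane into the periplasm. No downstream cargo gene is recorded, so the plasmid appears to serve as a recipient vector into which a coding sequence can be fused behind the signal peptide for constitutive, inducer-free periplasmic expression. It belongs to a vector suite developed for fluorescence-based imaging of root-colonizing pseudomonads.
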