Features (pLannotate 1.2.2; 15 found; start..end, strand, type, name):
    218..619     +  CDS            Y4CG_SINFN (fragment): Protein inferred from homology: Swiss-Prot protein existence level 3. From Sinorhizobium fredii (strain NBRC 101917 / NGR234).
   1179..1808    +  CDS            pVS1 StaA: stability protein from the Pseudomonas plasmid pVS1 (Heeb et al., 2000)
   2237..3310    +  CDS            pVS1 RepA: replication protein from the Pseudomonas plasmid pVS1 (Heeb et al., 2000)
   3376..3570    +  rep_origin     pVS1 oriV: origin of replication for the Pseudomonas plasmid pVS1 (Heeb et al., 2000)
   3800..4113    +  CDS            bla(M) (fragment): β-lactamase lacking the signal sequence; bla(M); allows cytosolic expression of β-lactamase
   4279..4824    +  rep_origin     p15A ori: Plasmids containing the medium-copy-number p15A origin of replication can be propagated in E. coli cells that contain a second plasmid with the ColE1 origin.
   4912..4967    +  rep_origin     RSF ori (fragment): Plasmids containing the RSF 1030 origin of replication can be propagated in E. coli cells that contain additional plasmids with compatible origins.
   5066..5092    -  misc_feature   bom (fragment): basis of mobility region from pBR322
   5275..5412    -  CDS            int (fragment): INT2_ECOLX - Protein inferred from homology: Swiss-Prot protein existence level 3. Putative integrase believed to be involved in the insertion of antibiotic resistance genes into plasmids and transposons. From Escherichia coli.
   5470..5598    -  CDS            torA (fragment): TORA_ECOLI - Experimental evidence at protein level: Swiss-Prot protein existence level 1. Reduces trimethylamine-N-oxide (TMAO) into trimethylamine; an anaerobic reaction coupled to energy-yielding reactions. From Escherichia coli (strain K12).
   5606..5628    -  RBS            RBS: efficient ribosome binding site from bacteriophage T7 gene 10 (Olins and Rangwala, 1989)
   5907..6172    +  CDS            KanR (fragment): aminoglycoside phosphotransferase; aph(3')-Ia; confers resistance to kanamycin
   6313..6459    +  CDS            TRA2_ECOLX (fragment): Protein predicted: Swiss-Prot protein existence level 4. Required for transposition of transposon Tn903. From Escherichia coli.
   6632..7282    -  CDS            TetR: tetracycline resistance regulatory protein; tetR
   7388..8587    +  CDS            TcR: tetracycline efflux protein; tetA; confers resistance to tetracycline
>Addgene plasmid #111253 | pSW002-Pc-TorA(sp) | addgene full sequence | sequence record 215264 | Addgene NGS Result
GATCCAACCCCTCCGCTGCTATAGTGCAGTCGGCTTCTGACGTTCAGTGCAGCCGTCTTCTGAAAACGAC
ATGTCGCACAAGTCCTAAGTTACGCGACAGGCTGCCGCCCTGCCCTTTTCCTGGCGTTTTCTTGTCGCGT
GTTTTAGTCGCATAAAGTAGAATACTTGCGACTAGAACCGGAGACATTACGCCATGAACAAGAGCGCCGC
CGCTGGCCTGCTGGGCTATGCCCGCGTCAGCACCGACGACCAGGACTTGACCAACCAACGGGCCGAACTG
CACGCGGCCGGCTGCACCAAGCTGTTTTCCGAGAAGATCACCGGCACCAGGCGCGACCGCCCGGAGCTGG
CCAGGATGCTTGACCACCTACGCCCTGGCGACGTTGTGACAGTGACCAGGCTAGACCGCCTGGCCCGCAG
CACCCGCGACCTACTGGACATTGCCGAGCGCATCCAGGAGGCCGGCGCGGGCCTGCGTAGCCTGGCAGAG
CCGTGGGCCGACACCACCACGCCGGCCGGCCGCATGGTGTTGACCGTGTTCGCCGGCATTGCCGAGTTCG
AGCGTTCCCTAATCATCGACCGCACCCGGAGCGGGCGCGAGGCCGCCAAGGCCCGAGGCGTGAAGTTTGG
CCCCCGCCCTACCCTCACCCCGGCACAGATCGCGCACGCCCGCGAGCTGATCGACCAGGAAGGCCGCACC
GTGAAAGAGGCGGCTGCACTGCTTGGCGTGCATCGCTCGACCCTGTACCGCGCACTTGAGCGCAGCGAGG
AAGTGACGCCCACCGAGGCCAGGCGGCGCGGTGCCTTCCGTGAGGACGCATTGACCGAGGCCGACGCCCT
GGCAGCCGCCGAGAATGAACGCCAAGAGGAACAAGCATGAAACCGCACCAGGACGGCCAGGACGAACCGT
TTTTCATTACCGAAGAGATCGAGGCGGAGATGATCGCGGCCGGGTACGTGTTCGAGCCGCCCGCGCACGT
CTCAACCGTGCGGCTGCATGAAATCCTGGCCGGTTTGTCTGATGCCAAGCTGGCGGCCTGGCCGGCCAGC
TTGGCCGCTGAAGAAACCGAGCGCCGCCGTCTAAAAAGGTGATGTGTATTTGAGTAAAACAGCTTGCGTC
ATGCGGTCGCTGCGTATATGATGCGATGAGTAAATAAACAAATACGCAAGGGGAACGCATGAAGGTTATC
GCTGTACTTAACCAGAAAGGCGGGTCAGGCAAGACGACCATCGCAACCCATCTAGCCCGCGCCCTGCAAC
TCGCCGGGGCCGATGTTCTGTTAGTCGATTCCGATCCCCAGGGCAGTGCCCGCGATTGGGCGGCCGTGCG
GGAAGATCAACCGCTAACCGTTGTCGGCATCGACCGCCCGACGATTGACCGCGACGTGAAGGCCATCGGC
CGGCGCGACTTCGTAGTGATCGACGGAGCGCCCCAGGCGGCGGACTTGGCTGTGTCCGCGATCAAGGCAG
CCGACTTCGTGCTGATTCCGGTGCAGCCAAGCCCTTACGACATATGGGCCACCGCCGACCTGGTGGAGCT
GGTTAAGCAGCGCATTGAGGTCACGGATGGAAGGCTACAAGCGGCCTTTGTCGTGTCGCGGGCGATCAAA
GGCACGCGCATCGGCGGTGAGGTTGCCGAGGCGCTGGCCGGGTACGAGCTGCCCATTCTTGAGTCCCGTA
TCACGCAGCGCGTGAGCTACCCAGGCACTGCCGCCGCCGGCACAACCGTTCTTGAATCAGAACCCGAGGG
CGACGCTGCCCGCGAGGTCCAGGCGCTGGCCGCTGAAATTAAATCAAAACTCATTTGAGTTAATGAGGTA
AAGAGAAAATGAGCAAAAGCACAAACACGCTAAGTGCCGGCCGTCCGAGCGCACGCAGCAGCAAGGCTGC
AACGTTGGCCAGCCTGGCAGACACGCCAGCCATGAAGCGGGTCAACTTTCAGTTGCCGGCGGAGGATCAC
ACCAAGCTGAAGATGTACGCGGTACGCCAAGGCAAGACCATTACCGAGCTGCTATCTGAATACATCGCGC
AGCTACCAGAGTAAATGAGCAAATGAATAAATGAGTAGATGAATTTTAGCGGCTAAAGGAGGCGGCATGG
AAAATCAAGAACAACCAGGCACCGACGCCGTGGAATGCCCCATGTGTGGAGGAACGGGCGGTTGGCCAGG
CGTAAGCGGCTGGGTTGTCTGCCGGCCCTGCAATGGCACTGGAACCCCCAAGCCCGAGGAATCGGCGTGA
GCGGTCGCAAACCATCCGGCCCGGTACAAATCGGCGCGGCGCTGGGTGATGACCTGGTGGAGAAGTTGAA
GGCCGCGCAGGCCGCCCAGCGGCAACGCATCGAGGCAGAAGCACGCCCCGGTGAATCGTGGCAAGCAGCC
GCTGATCGAATCCGCAAAGAATCCCGGCAACCGCCGGCAGCCGGTGCGCCGTCGATTAGGAAGCCGCCCA
AGGGCGACGAGCAACCAGATTTTTTCGTTCCGATGCTCTATGACGTGGGCACCCGCGATAGTCGCAGCAT
CATGGACGTGGCCGTTTTCCGTCTGTCGAAGCGTGACCGACGAGCTGGCGAGGTGATCCGCTACGAGCTT
CCAGACGGGCACGTAGAGGTTTCCGCAGGGCCGGCCGGCATGGCCAGTGTGTGGGATTACGACCTGGTAC
TGATGGCGGTTTCCCATCTAACCGAATCCATGAACCGATACCGGGAAGGGAAGGGAGACAAGCCCGGCCG
CGTGTTCCGTCCACACGTTGCGGACGTACTCAAGTTCTGCCGGCGAGCCGATGGCGGAAAGCAGAAAGAC
GACCTGGTAGAAACCTGCATTCGGTTAAACACCACGCACGTTGCCATGCAGCGTACGAAGAAGGCCAAGA
ACGGCCGCCTGGTGACGGTATCCGAGGGTGAAGCCTTGATTAGCCGCTACAAGATCGTAAAGAGCGAAAC
CGGGCGGCCGGAGTACATCGAGATCGAGCTAGCTGATTGGATGTACCGCGAGATCACAGAAGGCAAGAAC
CCGGACGTGCTGACGGTTCACCCCGATTACTTTTTGATCGATCCCGGCATCGGCCGTTTTCTCTACCGCC
TGGCACGCCGCGCCGCAGGCAAGGCAGAAGCCAGATGGTTGTTCAAGACGATCTACGAACGCAGTGGCAG
CGCCGGAGAGTTCAAGAAGTTCTGTTTCACCGTGCGCAAGCTGATCGGGTCAAATGACCTGCCGGAGTAC
GATTTGAAGGAGGAGGCGGGGCAGGCTGGCCCGATCCTAGTCATGCGCTACCGCAACCTGATCGAGGGCG
AAGCATCCGCCGGTTCCTAATGTACGGAGCAGATGCTAGGGCAAATTGCCCTAGCAGGGGAAAAAGGTCG
AAAAGGTCTCTTTCCTGTGGATAGCACGTACATTGGGAACCCAAAGCCGTACATTGGGAACCGGAACCCG
TACATTGGGAACCCAAAGCCGTACATTGGGAACCGGTCACACATGTAAGTGACTGATATAAAAGAGAAAA
AAGGCGATTTTTCCGCCTAAAACTCTTTAAAACTTATTAAAACTCTTAAAACCCGCCTGGCCTGTGCATA
ACTGTCTGGCCAGCGCACAGCCGAAGAGCTGCAAAAAGCGCCTACCCTTCGGTCGCTGCGCTCCCTACGC
CCCGCCGCTTCGCGTCGGCCTATCGCGGCCGATGGCCGCTCAAAAATGGCTGGCCTACGGCCAGGCAATC
TACCAGGGCGCGGACAAGCCGCGCCGTCGCCACTCGACCGCCGGCGCTGAGGTCTGCCTCGTGAAGAAGG
TGTTGCTGACTCATACCAGGCAATGGCAACAACGTTGCGCAAACTATTAACTGGCGAACTACTTACTCTA
GCTTCCCGGCAACAATTAATAGACTGGATGGAGGCGGATAAAGTTGCAGGACCACTTCTGCGCTCGGCCC
TTCCGGCTGGCTGGTTTATTGCTGATAAATCTGGAGCCGGTGAGCGTGGGTCTCGCGGTATCATTGCAGC
ACTGGGGCCAGATGGTAAGCCCTCCCGTATCGTAGTTATCTACACGACGGGGAGTCAGGCAACTATGGAT
GAACGAAATAGACAGATCGCTGAGATAGGTGCCTCACTGATTAAGCATTGGTAACTGTCAGACCAAGTTT
ACTCATATATACTTTAGATTGATTTAAAACTTCATTTTTAATTTAAAAGGATCTAGGTGAAGATCCTTTT
TGATAATCTCATGACCAAAATCCCTTAACGTGAGTTTTCGTTCCACTGAGCGTCAGACCCCTTAATAAGA
TGATCTTCTTGAGATCGTTTTGGTCTGCGCGTAATCTCTTGCTCTGAAAACGAAAAAACCGCCTTGCAGG
GCGGTTTTTCGAAGGTTCTCTGAGCTACCAACTCTTTGAACCGAGGTAACTGGCTTGGAGGAGCGCAGTC
ACCAAAACTTGTCCTTTCAGTTTAGCCTTAACCGGCGCATGACTTCAAGACTAACTCCTCTAAATCAATT
ACCAGTGGCTGCTGCCAGTGGTGCTTTTGCATGTCTTTCCGGGTTGGACTCAAGACGATAGTTACCGGAT
AAGGCGCAGCGGTCGGACTGAACGGGGGGTTCGTGCATACAGTCCAGCTTGGAGCGAACTGCCTACCCGG
AACTGAGTGTCAGGCGTGGAATGAGACAAACGCGGCCATAACAGCGGAATGACACCGGTAAACCGAAAGG
CAGGAACAGGAGAGCGCACGAGGGAGCCGCCAGGGGGAAACGCCTGGTATCTTTATAGTCCTGTCGGGTT
TCGCCACCACTGATTTGAGCGTCAGATTTCGTGATGCTTGTCAGGGGGGCGGAGCCTATGGAAAAACGGC
TTTGCCGCGGCCCTCTCACTTCCCTGTTAAGTATCTTCCTGGCATCTTCCAGGAAATCTCCGCCCCGTTC
GTAAGCCATTTCCGCTCGCCGCAGTCGAACGACCGAGCGTAGCGAGTCAGTGAGCGAGGAAGCGGAATAT
ATCCTGTATCACATATTCTGCTGACGCACCGGTGCAGCCTTTTTTCTCCTGCCACATGAAGCACTTCACT
GACACCCTCATCAGTGCCAACATAGTAAGCCAGTATACACTCCGCTAGCGCTGAGGTCTGCCTCGTGAAG
AAGGTGTTGCTGACTCATACCAGGTAGTCCGAGGAGCTTTATGCTTGTAAACCGTTTTGTGAAAAAATTT
TTAAAATAAAAAAGGGGACCTCTAGGGTCCCCAATTAATTAGTAATATAATCTATTAAAGGTCATTCAAA
AGGTCATCCACCGGATCAATTCCCCTGCTCGCGCAGGCTGGGTGCCAAGCTCTCGGGTAACATCAAGGCC
CGATCCTTGGAGCCCTTGCCCTCCCGCACGATGATCGTGCCGTGATCGAAATCCAGATCCTTGACCCGCA
GTTGCAAACCCTCACTGATCCGCTAGTCCGAGGCCTCGAGATCTATCGATGCATGCCATGGTACCCGGGA
GCTCGAATTCGCCGCTTGCGCCGCAGTCGCACGTCGCGGCGTTAACAATGACGGCCCCAGCATCCCGGCG
ACGGTTAAGCCGCCGAGTTGTGCCAGAAAACGCCGACGTGATGCCTGAAAGAGATCGTTATTGTTCATAT
GTATATCTCCTTCTTAAAGTTAAACAAAATTATTTCTTGAACGGGTTCGCTACCTGCATTACAGCCTACA
GACCGAGAAGGCTTATGTCTACTGGGCCAAGGCATTTGTGTTGTGGACGGCCCGCAGCCTTGGTGGGTTT
CGACATCCGCGCGAAATGGGGCAAGCTGAAGTCGAGGGTTTTCTGACCATGCTCGCCACCGAGAAGCAAG
TGGCGCCGGCCACCCACCGGCAGGCGCTCAACGCGCTGTTGTTCTTGTATCGGCAACGCGTCGACGTCAT
ATGGATCCGATATCGCCGTGGCGGCCAGCTTTTGCCATTCTCACCGGATTCAGTCGTCACTCATGGTGAT
TTCTCACTTGATAACCTTATTTTTGACGAGGGGAAATTAATAGGTTGTATTGATGTTGGACGAGTCGGAA
TCGCAGACCGATACCAGGATCTTGCCATCCTATGGAACTGCCTCGGTGAGTTTTCTCCTTCATTACAGAA
ACGGCTTTTTCAAAAATATGGTATTGATAATCCTGATATGAATAAATTGCAGTTTCATTTGATGCTCGAT
GAGTTTTTCTAATCAGAATTGGTTAATTGGTTGTAACACTGGCAGAGCATTACGCTGACTTGACGGGACG
GCGGCTTTGTTGAATAAATCGAACTTTTGCTGAGTTGAAGGATCAGATCACGCATCTTCCCGACAACGCA
GACCGTTCCGTGGCAAAGCAAAAGTTCAAAATCACCAACTGGTCCACCTACAACAAAGCTCTCATCAACC
GTGGCTCCCTCACTTTCTGGCTGGATGATGGGGCGATTCAGGCCTGGTATGAGTCAGCAACACCTTCTTC
ACGAGGCAGACCTCAGCGCCAGAAGGCCGCCAGAGAGGCCGAGCGCGGCCGTGAGGCTTGGACGCTAGGG
CAGGGCATGAAAAAGCCCGTAGCGGGCTGCTACGGGCGTCTGACGCGGTGGAAAGGGGGAGGGGATGTTG
TCTACATGGCTCTGCTGTAGTGAGTGGGTTGCGCTCCGGCAGCGGTCCTGATCAATCGTCACCCTTTCTC
GGTCCTTCAACGTTCCTGACAACGAGCCTCCTTTTCGCCAATCCATCGACAATCACCGCGAGTCCCTGCT
CGAACGCTGCGTCCGGACCGGCTTCGTCGAAGGCGTCTATCGCGGCCCGCAACAGCGGCGAGAGCGGAGC
CTGTTCAACGGTGCCGCCGCGCTCGCCGGCATCGCTGTCGCCGGCCTGCTCCTCAAGCACGGCCCCAACA
GTGAAGTAGCTGATTGTCATCAGCGCATTGACGGCGTCCCCGGCCGAAAAACCCGCCTCGCAGAGGAAGC
GAAGCTGCGCGTCGGCCGTTTCCATCTGCGGTGCGCCCGGTCGCGTGCCGGCATGGATGCGCGCGCCATC
GCGGTAGGCGAGCAGCGCCTGCCTGAAGCTGCGGGCATTCCCGATCAGAAATGAGCGCCAGTCGTCGTCG
GCTCTCGGCACCGAATGCGTATGATTCTCCGCCAGCATGGCTTCGGCCAGTGCGTCGAGCAGCGCCCGCT
TGTTCCTGAAGTGCCAGTAAAGCGCCGGCTGCTGAACCCCCAACCGTTCCGCCAGTTTGCGTGTCGTCAG
ACCGTCTACGCCGACCTCGTTCAACAGGTCCAGGGCGGCACGGATCACTGTATTCGGCTGCAACTTTGTC
ATGCTTGACACTTTATCACTGATAAACATAATATGTCCACCAACTTATCAGTGATAAAGAATCCGCGCGT
TCAATCGGACCAGCGGAGGCTGGTCCGGAGGCCAGACGTGAAACCCAACATACCCCTGATCGTAATTCTG
AGCACTGTCGCGCTCGACGCTGTCGGCATCGGCCTGATTATGCCGGTGCTGCCGGGCCTCCTGCGCGATC
TGGTTCACTCGAACGACGTCACCGCCCACTATGGCATTCTGCTGGCGCTGTATGCGTTGGTGCAATTTGC
CTGCGCACCTGTGCTGGGCGCGCTGTCGGATCGTTTCGGGCGGCGGCCAATCTTGCTCGTCTCGCTGGCC
GGCGCCACTGTCGACTACGCCATCATGGCGACAGCGCCTTTCCTTTGGGTTCTCTATATCGGGCGGATCG
TGGCCGGCATCACCGGGGCGACTGGGGCGGTAGCCGGCGCTTATATTGCCGATATCACTGATGGCGATGA
GCGCGCGCGGCACTTCGGCTTCATGAGCGCCTGTTTCGGGTTCGGGATGGTCGCGGGACCTGTGCTCGGT
GGGCTGATGGGCGGTTTCTCCCCCCACGCTCCGTTCTTCGCCGCGGCAGCCTTGAACGGCCTCAATTTCC
TGACGGGCTGTTTCCTTTTGCCGGAGTCGCACAAAGGCGAACGCCGGCCGTTACGCCGGGAGGCTCTCAA
CCCGCTCGCTTCGTTCCGGTGGGCCCGGGGCATGACCGTCGTCGCCGCCCTGATGGCGGTCTTCTTCATC
ATGCAACTTGTCGGACAGGTGCCGGCCGCGCTTTGGGTCATTTTCGGCGAGGATCGCTTTCACTGGGACG
CGACCACGATCGGCATTTCGCTTGCCGCATTTGGCATTCTGCATTCACTCGCCCAGGCAATGATCACCGG
CCCTGTAGCCGCCCGGCTCGGCGAAAGGCGGGCACTCATGCTCGGAATGATTGCCGACGGCACAGGCTAC
ATCCTGCTTGCCTTCGCGACACGGGGATGGATGGCGTTCCCGATCATGGTCCTGCTTGCTTCGGGTGGCA
TCGGAATGCCGGCGCTGCAAGCAATGTTGTCCAGGCAGGTGGATGAGGAACGTCAGGGGCAGCTGCAAGG
CTCACTGGCGGCGCTCACCAGCCTGACCTCGATCGTCGGACCCCTCCTCTTCACGGCGATCTATGCGGCT
TCTATAACAACGTGGAACGGGTGGGCATGGATTGCAGGCGCTGCCCTCTACTTGCTCTGCCTGCCGGCGC
TGCGTCGCGGGCTTTGGAGCGGCGCAGGGCAACGAGCCGATCGCTGATCGTGGAAACGATAGGGGCCGCT
CTAGTACTAGCTAGAACTAT
